Addgene plasmid #150814: pMAL-p5X
Purpose: (Empty Backbone) Expresses proteins in the periplasm as fusions to a high-binding mutant (A313V) maltose-binding protein
Depositing lab: Paul Riggs. Depositing organization: New England Biolabs.
Backbone
  Vector backbone: pMAL-p5X
  Backbone manufacturer: New England Biolabs
  Backbone size (bp): 5752
  Vector type: Bacterial Expression
  Promoter: tac
  Tag / fusion protein: malE A313V (N terminal on backbone)
Growth in bacteria
  Bacterial resistance: Ampicillin, 100 μg/mL
  Growth temperature: 37°C
  Growth strain: DH5alpha
  Copy number: Low Copy
Gene/Insert
  Cloning method: Restriction Enzyme
  Sequencing primers: 5′ GGTCGTCAGACTGTCGATGAAGCC; 3′ TGTCCTACTCAGGAGAGCGTTCAC
Terms and licenses: Academic/Nonprofit Terms; Industry Terms
Depositor comments: Any E. coli strain can be used for expression of fusion proteins; NEBExpress, BL21, or BL21(DE3) are good first choices; Commercial use requires a license from New England Biolabs.
How to cite: pMAL-p5X was a gift from Paul Riggs (Addgene plasmid # 150814 ; http://n2t.net/addgene:150814 ; RRID:Addgene_150814)
