[The description below was written by a language model from this plasmid's Addgene catalogue record and pLannotate feature annotations shown in this document.]
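Description:
pMAL-p5X is a 5,752 bp empty bacterial expression backbone from New England Biolabs, designed to produce proteins of interest in E. coli as fusions to maltose-binding protein (MBP) that are exported to the periplasm. It is propagated under ampicillin selection through a β-lactamase (AmpR) gene with its own promoter. Replication depends on a ColE1/pMB1-type origin. Although the annotation tool labels this origin class generically as high copy, the plasmid also carries the rop gene and pBR322-derived bom fragments, which agrees with the catalogue's low-copy designation.

The expression cassette is driven by the strong hybrid tac promoter followed by a lac operator. A lacI gene under the up-mutated lacIq promoter on the same plasmid supplies abundant repressor, so transcription stays off until it is induced with IPTG, and the system works without relying on the host strain's lacI status. Downstream lies the malE coding sequence, annotated as including the native signal sequence that directs MBP, and therefore the fusion partner, across the inner membrane. This MBP carries the A313V substitution, described in the record as a high-binding mutant. Target genes are inserted by restriction cloning after malE, so that MBP forms the N-terminal tag, and the rrnB T1 and T2 terminators end transcription. The feature table does not annotate the polylinker or any protease cleavage site between MBP and the insert.

The vector is used for inducible periplasmic expression of MBP fusion proteins, with MBP presumably serving as an affinity handle for purification. The depositor notes that any E. coli strain can be used for expression, with BL21-type strains suggested as first choices, and that commercial use requires a licence from the manufacturer.
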