Features (pLannotate 1.2.2; 16 found; start..end, strand, type, name):
      1..29      +  promoter       tac promoter: strong E. coli promoter; hybrid between the trp and lac UV5 promoters
     37..53      +  protein_bind   lac operator: The lac repressor binds to the lac operator to inhibit transcription in E. coli. This inhibition can be relieved by adding lactose or isopropyl-β-D-thiogalactopyranoside (IPTG). lac repressor encoded by lacI
    123..1298    +  CDS            MBP: maltose binding protein from E. coli; malE; This gene encodes a signal sequence that can direct MBP to the bacterial periplasm.
   1433..1519    +  terminator     rrnB T1 terminator: Escherichia coli rrnB; transcription terminator T1 from the E. coli rrnB gene
   1611..1638    +  terminator     rrnB T2 terminator: transcription terminator T2 from the E. coli rrnB gene
   1685..1756    +  promoter       AmpR promoter: bla
   1757..2617    +  CDS            AmpR: β-lactamase; bla; confers resistance to ampicillin, carbenicillin, and related antibiotics
   2705..3293    +  rep_origin     ori: high-copy-number ColE1/pMB1/pBR322/pUC origin of replication
   3479..3531    -  misc_feature   bom (fragment): basis of mobility region from pBR322
   3542..3561    -  misc_feature   bom (fragment): basis of mobility region from pBR322
   3663..3854    -  CDS            rop: Rop protein, which maintains plasmids at low copy number; rop
   3871..4251    +  CDS            YPB1_ECOLX: Protein predicted: Swiss-Prot protein existence level 4. From Escherichia coli.
   4350..4427    +  promoter       lacIq promoter: lacI (mutant); In the lacIq allele, a single base change in the promoter boosts expression of the lacI gene about 10-fold.
   4428..5510    +  CDS            lacI: lac repressor; lacI; The lac repressor binds to the lac operator to inhibit transcription in E. coli. This inhibition can be relieved by adding lactose or isopropyl-β-D-thiogalactopyranoside (IPTG).
   5523..5544    +  protein_bind   CAP binding site: CAP binding activates transcription in the presence of cAMP. E. coli catabolite activator protein
   5563..5580    +  promoter       tet promoter (fragment): E. coli promoter for tetracycline efflux protein gene
>Addgene plasmid #150814 | pMAL-p5X | addgene full sequence | sequence record 306372 | Addgene NGS Result
TTGACAATTAATCATCGGCTCGTATAATGTGTGGAATTGTGAGCGGATAACAATTTCACACAGGAAACAG
CCAGTCCGTTTAGGTGTTTTCACGAGCAATTGACCAACAAGGACCATAGATTATGAAAATAAAAACAGGT
GCACGCATCCTCGCATTATCCGCATTAACGACGATGATGTTTTCCGCCTCGGCTCTCGCCAAAATCGAAG
AAGGTAAACTGGTAATCTGGATTAACGGCGATAAAGGCTATAACGGTCTCGCTGAAGTCGGTAAGAAATT
CGAGAAAGATACCGGAATTAAAGTCACCGTTGAGCATCCGGATAAACTGGAAGAGAAATTCCCACAGGTT
GCGGCAACTGGCGATGGCCCTGACATTATCTTCTGGGCACACGACCGCTTTGGTGGCTACGCTCAATCTG
GCCTGTTGGCTGAAATCACCCCGGACAAAGCGTTCCAGGACAAGCTGTATCCGTTTACCTGGGATGCCGT
ACGTTACAACGGCAAGCTGATTGCTTACCCGATCGCTGTTGAAGCGTTATCGCTGATTTATAACAAAGAT
CTGCTGCCGAACCCGCCAAAAACCTGGGAAGAGATCCCGGCGCTGGATAAAGAACTGAAAGCGAAAGGTA
AGAGCGCGCTGATGTTCAACCTGCAAGAACCGTACTTCACCTGGCCGCTGATTGCTGCTGACGGGGGTTA
TGCGTTCAAGTATGAAAACGGCAAGTACGACATTAAAGACGTGGGCGTGGATAACGCTGGCGCGAAAGCG
GGTCTGACCTTCCTGGTTGACCTGATTAAAAACAAACACATGAATGCAGACACCGATTACTCCATCGCAG
AAGCTGCCTTTAATAAAGGCGAAACAGCGATGACCATCAACGGCCCGTGGGCATGGTCCAACATCGACAC
CAGCAAAGTGAATTATGGTGTAACGGTACTGCCGACCTTCAAGGGTCAACCATCCAAACCGTTCGTTGGC
GTGCTGAGCGCAGGTATTAACGCCGCCAGTCCGAACAAAGAGCTGGCAAAAGAGTTCCTCGAAAACTATC
TGCTGACTGATGAAGGTCTGGAAGCGGTTAATAAAGACAAACCGCTGGGTGCCGTAGCGCTGAAGTCTTA
CGAGGAAGAGTTGGTGAAAGATCCGCGTATTGCCGCCACTATGGAAAACGCCCAGAAAGGTGAAATCATG
CCGAACATCCCGCAGATGTCCGCTTTCTGGTATGCCGTGCGTACTGCGGTGATCAACGCCGCCAGCGGTC
GTCAGACTGTCGATGAAGCCCTGAAAGACGCGCAGACTAATTCGAGCTCGAACAACAACAACAATAACAA
TAACAACAACCTCGGGATCGAGGGAAGGATTTCACATATGTCCATGGGCGGCCGCGATATCGTCGACGGA
TCCGAATTCCCTGCAGGTAATTAAATAAGCTTCAAATAAAACGAAAGGCTCAGTCGAAAGACTGGGCCTT
TCGTTTTATCTGTTGTTTGTCGGTGAACGCTCTCCTGAGTAGGACAAATCCGCCGGGAGCGGATTTGAAC
GTTGCGAAGCAACGGCCCGGAGGGTGGCGGGCAGGACGCCCGCCATAAACTGCCAGGCATCAAATTAAGC
AGAAGGCCATCCTGACGGATGGCCTTTTTGCGTTTCTACAAACTCTTTCGGTCCGTTGTTTATTTTTCTA
AATACATTCAAATATGTATCCGCTCATGAGACAATAACCCTGATAAATGCTTCAATAATATTGAAAAAGG
AAGAGTATGAGTATTCAACATTTCCGTGTCGCCCTTATTCCCTTTTTTGCGGCATTTTGCCTTCCTGTTT
TTGCTCACCCAGAAACGCTGGTGAAAGTAAAAGATGCTGAAGATCAGTTGGGTGCACGAGTGGGTTACAT
CGAACTGGATCTCAACAGCGGTAAGATCCTTGAGAGTTTTCGCCCCGAAGAACGTTTCCCAATGATGAGC
ACTTTTAAAGTTCTGCTATGTGGCGCGGTATTATCCCGTGTTGACGCCGGGCAAGAGCAACTCGGTCGCC
GCATACACTATTCTCAGAATGACTTGGTTGAGTACTCACCAGTCACAGAAAAGCATCTTACGGATGGCAT
GACAGTAAGAGAATTATGCAGTGCTGCCATAACCATGAGTGATAACACTGCGGCCAACTTACTTCTGACA
ACGATCGGAGGACCGAAGGAGCTAACCGCTTTTTTGCACAACATGGGGGATCATGTAACTCGCCTTGATC
GTTGGGAACCGGAGCTGAATGAAGCCATACCAAACGACGAGCGTGACACCACGATGCCTGTAGCAATGGC
AACAACGTTGCGCAAACTATTAACTGGCGAACTACTTACTCTAGCTTCCCGGCAACAATTAATAGACTGG
ATGGAGGCGGATAAAGTTGCAGGACCACTTCTGCGCTCGGCCCTTCCGGCTGGCTGGTTTATTGCTGATA
AATCTGGAGCCGGTGAGCGTGGGTCTCGCGGTATCATTGCAGCACTGGGGCCAGATGGTAAGCCCTCCCG
TATCGTAGTTATCTACACGACGGGGAGTCAGGCAACTATGGATGAACGAAATAGACAGATCGCTGAGATA
GGTGCCTCACTGATTAAGCATTGGTAACTGTCAGACCAAGTTTACTCATATATACTTTAGATTGATTTCC
TTAGGACTGAGCGTCAACCCCGTAGAAAAGATCAAAGGATCTTCTTGAGATCCTTTTTTTCTGCGCGTAA
TCTGCTGCTTGCAAACAAAAAAACCACCGCTACCAGCGGTGGTTTGTTTGCCGGATCAAGAGCTACCAAC
TCTTTTTCCGAAGGTAACTGGCTTCAGCAGAGCGCAGATACCAAATACTGTCCTTCTAGTGTAGCCGTAG
TTAGGCCACCACTTCAAGAACTCTGTAGCACCGCCTACATACCTCGCTCTGCTAATCCTGTTACCAGTGG
CTGCTGCCAGTGGCGATAAGTCGTGTCTTACCGGGTTGGACTCAAGACGATAGTTACCGGATAAGGCGCA
GCGGTCGGGCTGAACGGGGGGTTCGTGCACACAGCCCAGCTTGGAGCGAACGACCTACACCGAACTGAGA
TACCTACAGCGTGAGCTATGAGAAAGCGCCACGCTTCCCGAAGGGAGAAAGGCGGACAGGTATCCGGTAA
GCGGCAGGGTCGGAACAGGAGAGCGCACGAGGGAGCTTCCAGGGGGAAACGCCTGGTATCTTTATAGTCC
TGTCGGGTTTCGCCACCTCTGACTTGAGCGTCGATTTTTGTGATGCTCGTCAGGGGGGCGGAGCCTATGG
AAAAACGCCAGCAACGCGGCCTTTTTACGGTTCCTGGCCTTTTGCTGGCCTTTTGCTCACATGTTCTTTC
CTGCGTTATCCCCTGATTCTGTGGATAACCGTATTACCGCCTTTGAGTGAGCTGATACCGCTCGCCGCAG
CCGAACGACCGAGCGCAGCGAGTCAGTGAGCGAGGAAGCGGAAGAGCGCCTGATGCGGTATTTTCTCCTT
ACGCATCTGTGCGGTATTTCACACCGCATATAAGGTGCACTGTGACTGGGTCATGGCTGCGCCCCGACAC
CCGCCAACACCCGCTGACGCGCCCTGACGGGCTTGTCTGCTCCCGGCATCCGCTTACAGACAAGCTGTGA
CCGTCTCCGGGAGCTGCATGTGTCAGAGGTTTTCACCGTCATCACCGAAACGCGCGAGGCAGCTGCGGTA
AAGCTCATCAGCGTGGTCGTGCAGCGATTCACAGATGTCTGCCTGTTCATCCGCGTCCAGCTCGTTGAGT
TTCTCCAGAAGCGTTAATGTCTGGCTTCTGATAAAGCGGGCCATGTTAAGGGCGGTTTTTTCCTGTTTGG
TCACTGATGCCTCCGTGTAAGGGGGATTTCTGTTCATGGGGGTAATGATACCGATGAAACGAGAGAGGAT
GCTCACGATACGGGTTACTGATGATGAACATGCCCGGTTACTGGAACGTTGTGAGGGTAAACAACTGGCG
GTATGGATGCGGCGGGACCAGAGAAAAATCACTCAGGGTCAATGCCAGCGCTTCGTTAATACAGATGTAG
GTGTTCCACAGGGTAGCCAGCAGCATCCTGCGATGCAGATCCGGAACATAATGGTGCAGGGCGCTGACTT
CCGCGTTTCCAGACTTTACGAAACACGGAAACCGAAGACCATTCATGTTGTTGCTCAGGTCGCAGACGTT
TTGCAGCAGCAGTCGCTTCACGTTCGCTCGCGTATCGGTGATTCATTCTGCTAACCAGTAAGGCAACCCC
GCCAGCCTAGCCGGGTCCTCAACGACAGGAGCACGATCATGCGCACCCGTGGCCAGGACCCAACGCTGCC
CGAAATTCCGACACCATCGAATGGTGCAAAACCTTTCGCGGTATGGCATGATAGCGCCCGGAAGAGAGTC
AATTCAGGGTGGTGAATGTGAAACCAGTAACGTTATACGATGTCGCAGAGTATGCCGGTGTCTCTTATCA
GACCGTTTCCCGCGTGGTGAACCAGGCCAGCCACGTTTCTGCGAAAACGCGGGAAAAAGTGGAAGCGGCG
ATGGCGGAGCTGAATTACATTCCCAACCGCGTGGCACAACAACTGGCGGGCAAACAGTCGTTGCTGATTG
GCGTTGCCACCTCCAGTCTGGCCCTGCACGCGCCGTCGCAAATTGTCGCGGCGATTAAATCTCGCGCCGA
TCAACTGGGTGCCAGCGTGGTGGTGTCGATGGTAGAACGAAGCGGCGTCGAAGCCTGTAAAGCGGCGGTG
CACAATCTTCTCGCGCAACGCGTCAGTGGGCTGATCATTAACTATCCGCTGGATGACCAGGATGCCATTG
CTGTGGAAGCTGCCTGCACTAATGTTCCGGCGTTATTTCTTGATGTCTCTGACCAGACACCCATCAACAG
TATTATTTTCTCCCATGAAGACGGTACGCGACTGGGCGTGGAGCATCTGGTCGCATTGGGTCACCAGCAA
ATCGCGCTGTTAGCGGGCCCATTAAGTTCTGTCTCGGCGCGTCTGCGTCTGGCTGGCTGGCATAAATATC
TCACTCGCAATCAAATTCAGCCGATAGCGGAACGGGAAGGCGACTGGAGTGCCATGTCCGGTTTTCAACA
AACCATGCAAATGCTGAATGAGGGCATCGTTCCCACTGCGATGCTGGTTGCCAACGATCAGATGGCGCTG
GGCGCAATGCGCGCCATTACCGAGTCCGGGCTGCGCGTTGGTGCGGATATTTCGGTAGTGGGATACGACG
ATACCGAAGACAGCTCATGTTATATCCCGCCGTTAACCACCATCAAACAGGATTTTCGCCTGCTGGGGCA
AACCAGCGTGGACCGCTTGCTGCAACTCTCTCAGGGCCAGGCGGTGAAGGGCAATCAGCTGTTGCCCGTC
TCACTGGTGAAAAGAAAAACCACCCTGGCGCCCAATACACAAACCGCCTCTCCCCGCGCGTTGGCCGATT
CATTAATGCAGCTGGCACGACAGGTTTCCCGACTGGAAAGCGGGCAGTGAGCGCAACGCAATTAATGTAA
GTTAGCTCACTCATTAGGCACAATTCTCATGTTTGACAGCTTATCATCGACTGCACGGTGCACCAATGCT
TCTGGCGTCAGGCAGCCATCGGAAGCTGTGGTATGGCTGTGCAGGTCGTAAATCACTGCATAATTCGTGT
CGCTCAAGGCGCACTCCCGTTCTGGATAATGTTTTTTGCGCCGACATCATAACGGTTCTGGCAAATATTC
TGAAATGAGCTG
